Addgene plasmid #206134: pT2/shFYN1/GFP4_Seq_A
Purpose: Knockdown of FYN
Depositing lab: Maria Castro. Depositing organization: University of Michigan. Publication: Fyn tyrosine kinase, a downstream target of receptor tyrosine kinases, modulates antiglioma immune responses. Comba A, Dunn PJ, Argento AE, Kadiyala P, Ventosa M, Patel P, Zamler DB, Nunez FJ, Zhao L, Castro MG, Lowenstein PR. Neuro Oncol. 2020 Jun 9;22(6):806-818. doi: 10.1093/neuonc/noaa006. PubMed 31950181.
Backbone
  Vector backbone: pT2
  Vector type: Mammalian Expression
Growth in bacteria
  Bacterial resistance: Ampicillin, 100 μg/mL
  Growth temperature: 30°C
  Growth strain: NEB Stable
  Copy number: High Copy
Gene/Insert
  Gene/Insert name: FYN shRNA
  Species: M. musculus (mouse)
  Entrez Gene: Fyn
  Cloning method: Restriction Enzyme; 5′ cloning site unknown (unknown if destroyed)
Terms and licenses: Academic/Nonprofit Terms; Industry Terms: Not Available to Industry
How to cite: pT2/shFYN1/GFP4_Seq_A was a gift from Maria Castro (Addgene plasmid # 206134 ; http://n2t.net/addgene:206134 ; RRID:Addgene_206134)
