[The description below was written by a language model from this plasmid's Addgene catalogue record and pLannotate feature annotations shown in this document.]
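Description:
pT2/shFYN1/GFP4_Seq_A is catalogued as a mammalian expression plasmid on the pT2 backbone, carrying a short hairpin RNA directed against mouse Fyn, the Src-family tyrosine kinase, with the stated purpose of knocking down FYN. The pT2 name is conventionally associated with Sleeping Beauty transposon vectors, in which inverted repeats flank a cargo that a co-supplied transposase integrates into the host genome. The "GFP4" in the name suggests a GFP reporter accompanying the hairpin. However, the record does not state either of these points, nor does it name the promoter driving the shRNA or the cloning sites used.

The annotated sequence does not show the payload. It is a 2,981 nt sequencing result whose detected features are all standard bacterial cloning-vector elements. These comprise a high-copy ColE1/pUC origin, the β-lactamase gene with its promoter for ampicillin selection, and an f1 phage origin. There is also a lacZα fragment region with lac promoter, lac operator, CAP binding site and a lacI remnant, with T7 and T3 promoters facing each other across a gap of under 150 nt. No transposon repeats, shRNA cassette, mammalian promoter, GFP coding sequence or polyadenylation signal were annotated, and the interval between T7 and T3 is too small to hold such a cassette. The sequence record therefore looks like a phagemid-type backbone alone and either covers only part of the construct or differs from the catalogue description. The presence of the Fyn hairpin and reporter should be verified independently. The associated work concerns the role of Fyn in glioma and antitumour immune responses, consistent with use for Fyn silencing in mouse tumour models.
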