Features (pLannotate 1.2.2; 11 found; start..end, strand, type, name):
    183..771     -  rep_origin     ori: high-copy-number ColE1/pMB1/pBR322/pUC origin of replication
    942..1802    -  CDS            AmpR: β-lactamase; bla; confers resistance to ampicillin, carbenicillin, and related antibiotics
   1803..1907    -  promoter       AmpR promoter: bla
   1933..2388    -  rep_origin     f1 ori (sequence partly withheld): f1 bacteriophage origin of replication; arrow indicates direction of (+) strand synthesis
   2394..2550    -  CDS            lacZα (fragment): LacZα fragment of β-galactosidase; lacZ fragment
   2559..2577    +  promoter       T7 promoter: promoter for bacteriophage T7 RNA polymerase
   2723..2741    -  promoter       T3 promoter: promoter for bacteriophage T3 RNA polymerase
   2787..2803    -  protein_bind   lac operator: The lac repressor binds to the lac operator to inhibit transcription in E. coli. This inhibition can be relieved by adding lactose or isopropyl-β-D-thiogalactopyranoside (IPTG). lac repressor encoded by lacI
   2811..2841    -  promoter       lac promoter: promoter for the E. coli lac operon
   2856..2877    -  protein_bind   CAP binding site: CAP binding activates transcription in the presence of cAMP. E. coli catabolite activator protein
   2890..1       -  CDS            lacI (fragment) (across the origin): lac repressor; lacI; The lac repressor binds to the lac operator to inhibit transcription in E. coli. This inhibition can be relieved by adding lactose or isopropyl-β-D-thiogalactopyranoside (IPTG).
>Addgene plasmid #206134 | pT2/shFYN1/GFP4_Seq_A | addgene full sequence | sequence record 405670 | Addgene NGS Result
CTCTCCGCTTCCTCGCTCACTGACTCGCTGCGCTCGGTCGTTCGGCTGCGGCGAGCGGTATCAGCTCACT
CAAAGGCGGTAATACGGTTATCCACAGAATCAGGGGATAACGCAGGAAAGACCATGTGAGCAAAAGGCCA
GCAAAAGGCCAGGAACCGTAAAAAGGCCGCGTTGCTGGCGTTTTTCCATAGGCTCCGCCCCCCTGACGAG
CATCACAAAAATCGACGCTCAAGTCAGAGGTGGCGAAACCCGACAGGACTATAAAGATACCAGGCGTTTC
CCCCTGGAAGCTCCCTCGTGCGCTCTCCTGTTCCGACCCTGCCGCTTACCGGATACCTGTCCGCCTTTCT
CCCTTCGGGAAGCGTGGCGCTTTCTCATAGCTCACGCTGTAGGTATCTCAGTTCGGTGTAGGTCGTTCGC
TCCAAGCTGGGCTGTGTGCACGAACCCCCCGTTCAGCCCGACCGCTGCGCCTTATCCGGTAACTATCGTC
TTGAGTCCAACCCGGTAAGACACGACTTATCGCCACTGGCAGCAGCCACTGGTAACAGGATTAGCAGAGC
GAGGTATGTAGGCGGTGCTACAGAGTTCTTGAAGTGGTGGCCTAACTACGGCTACACTAGAAGAACAGTA
TTTGGTATCTGCGCTCTGCTGAAGCCAGTTACCTTCGGAAAAAGAGTTGGTAGCTCTTGATCCGGCAAAC
AAACCACCGCTGGTAGCGGTGGTTTTTTTGTTTGCAAGCAGCAGATTACGCGCAGAAAAAAAGGATCTCA
AGAAGATCCTTTGATCTTTTCTACGGGGTCTGACGCTCAGTGGAACGAAAACTCACGTTAAGGGATTTTG
GTCATGAGATTATCAAAAAGGATCTTCACCTAGATCCTTTTAAATTAAAAATGAAGTTTTAAATCAATCT
AAAGTATATATGAGTAAACTTGGTCTGACAGTTACCAATGCTTAATCAGTGAGGCACCTATCTCAGCGAT
CTGTCTATTTCGTTCATCCATAGTTGCCTGACTCCCCGTCGTGTAGATAACTACGATACGGGAGGGCTTA
CCATCTGGCCCCAGTGCTGCAATGATACCGCGAGACCCACGCTCACCGGCTCCAGATTTATCAGCAATAA
ACCAGCCAGCCGGAAGGGCCGAGCGCAGAAGTGGTCCTGCAACTTTATCCGCCTCCATCCAGTCTATTAA
TTGTTGCCGGGAAGCTAGAGTAAGTAGTTCGCCAGTTAATAGTTTGCGCAACGTTGTTGCCATTGCTACA
GGCATCGTGGTGTCACGCTCGTCGTTTGGTATGGCTTCATTCAGCTCCGGTTCCCAACGATCAAGGCGAG
TTACATGATCCCCCATGTTGTGCAAAAAAGCGGTTAGCTCCTTCGGTCCTCCGATCGTTGTCAGAAGTAA
GTTGGCCGCAGTGTTATCACTCATGGTTATGGCAGCACTGCATAATTCTCTTACTGTCATGCCATCCGTA
AGATGCTTTTCTGTGACTGGTGAGTACTCAACCAAGTCATTCTGAGAATAGTGTATGCGGCGACCGAGTT
GCTCTTGCCCGGCGTCAATACGGGATAATACCGCGCCACATAGCAGAACTTTAAAAGTGCTCATCATTGG
AAAACGTTCTTCGGGGCGAAAACTCTCAAGGATCTTACCGCTGTTGAGATCCAGTTCGATGTAACCCACT
CGTGCACCCAACTGATCTTCAGCATCTTTTACTTTCACCAGCGTTTCTGGGTGAGCAAAAACAGGAAGGC
AAAATGCCGCAAAAAAGGGAATAAGGGCGACACGGAAATGTTGAATACTCATACTCTTCCTTTTTCAATA
TTATTGAAGCATTTATCAGGGTTATTGTCTCATGAGCGGATACATATTTGAATGTATTTAGAAAAATAAA
CAAATAGGGGTTCCGCGCACATTTCCCCGAAAAGTGCCACCTAAATTGTAAGCGTTAATATTTTGTTAAA
ATTCGCGTTAAATTTTTGTTAAATCAGCTCATTTTTTAACCAATAGGCCGAAATCGGCAAAATCCCTTAT
AAATCAAAAGAATAGACCGAGATAGGGT
[37 nt withheld, positions 2059-2095]
AAAGAACGTGGACTCCAACGTCAAAGG
[35 nt withheld, positions 2123-2157]
AGGCCAACCATCACCCT
[91 nt withheld, positions 2175-2265]
G
[122 nt withheld, positions 2267-2388]
TCCCATTCGCCATTCAGGCTGCGCAACTGTTGGGAAGGGCGTTTCGGTGCGGGCCTCTTCGCTATTACGC
CAGCTGGCGAAAGGGGGATGTGCTGCAAGGCGATTAAGTTGGGTAACGCCAGGGTTTTCCCAGTCACGAC
GTTGTAAAACGACGGCCAGTGAGCGCGACGTAATACGACTCACTATAGGGCGAATTGGGCGCGCCCTCGA
GTGCTGTTGACAGTGAGCGAGCTGTGTGCAATGTAAGGATATAGTGAAGCCACAGATGTATATCCTTACA
TTGCACACAGCCTGCCTACTGCCTCGGAGAATTCTTAATTAACAGCTTTTGTTCCCTTTAGTGAGGGTTA
ATTGACGCGCTTGGCGTAATCATGGTCATAGCTGTTTCCTGTGTGAAATTGTTATCCGCTCACAATTCCA
CACAACATACGAGCCGGAAGCATAAAGTGTAAAGCCTGGGGTGCCTAATGAGTGAGCTAACTCACATTAA
TTGCGTTGCGCTCACTGCCCGCTTTCCAGTCGGGAAACCTGTCGTGCCAGCTGCATTAATGAATCGGCCA
ACGCGCGGGGAGAGGCGGTTTGCGTATTGGGCG
